Addgene plasmid #79550: pNR284
Purpose: Output plasmid: contains 16-state register that regulates expression of GFP.
Depositing lab: Timothy Lu. Depositing organization: Massachusetts Institute of Technology. Publication: Synthetic recombinase-based state machines in living cells. Roquet N, Soleimany AP, Ferris AC, Aaronson S, Lu TK. Science. 2016 Jul 22;353(6297):aad8559. doi: 10.1126/science.aad8559. Epub 2016 Jul 21. PubMed 27463678.
Backbone
  Vector backbone: pBAC
  Backbone manufacturer: Wild, J.; Hradecna, Z.; Szybalski, W. Genome Res. 2002 Sep; 12(9): 1434–1444. DOI: 10.1101/gr.130502
  Vector type: Bacterial Expression
Growth in bacteria
  Bacterial resistance: Chloramphenicol, 25 μg/mL
  Growth temperature: 37°C
  Growth strain: DH5alpha
  Copy number: Low Copy
Gene/Insert
  Gene/Insert name: GFPmut3b
Terms and licenses: Academic/Nonprofit Terms; Industry Terms: Not Available to Industry
How to cite: pNR284 was a gift from Timothy Lu (Addgene plasmid # 79550 ; http://n2t.net/addgene:79550 ; RRID:Addgene_79550)
