[The description below was written by a language model from this plasmid's Addgene catalogue record and pLannotate feature annotations shown in this document.]
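Description:
pNR284 is a low-copy bacterial expression plasmid built on a pBAC (bacterial artificial chromosome) backbone and propagated in E. coli under chloramphenicol selection. Its maintenance functions are those of the F plasmid. Replication depends on the initiator gene repE, the ori2/oriS origin and the incC incompatibility region. The sopA, sopB and sopC partitioning system distributes the plasmid faithfully to daughter cells at very low copy number. An oriV origin is also annotated, as is a fragment of resD. Resistance is provided by the cat gene (chloramphenicol acetyltransferase), driven by its native cat promoter.

The payload is described in the catalogue as an output plasmid carrying a 16-state register that regulates expression of GFP, with GFPmut3b listed as the insert. The associated work concerns recombinase-based state machines in living cells. In such designs, a register is a stretch of DNA that site-specific recombinases rearrange, so that the identity and order of inputs are stored as distinct DNA configurations. Here, certain configurations would permit reporter expression. The automated annotation identifies the GFPmut3 coding sequence, a rapidly maturing green fluorescent protein. Just upstream lies an sTRSV hammerhead ribozyme, a self-cleaving element commonly used to insulate a reporter transcript from variable 5' leader sequence. A lacIq promoter fragment and a putative terminator fragment are annotated further upstream. The feature table does not annotate any recombinase recognition sites or the specific promoters and terminators that make up the register, and the record does not say which recombinases act on it or which states turn GFP on. The recombinases are not annotated on this plasmid and would presumably be supplied separately.
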