Features (pLannotate 1.2.2; 14 found; start..end, strand, type, name):
     26..65      -  terminator     bacterial terminator (fragment): putative bacterial transcription terminator
    459..495     +  promoter       lacIq promoter (fragment): lacI (mutant); In the lacIq allele, a single base change in the promoter boosts expression of the lacI gene about 10-fold.
   1026..1075    +  misc_RNA       sTRSV HHRz: hammerhead ribozyme from the tobacco ringspot virus satellite RNA (Khvorova et al., 2003)
   1132..1845    +  CDS            GFPmut3: GFPmut3 is a basic (constitutively fluorescent) green fluorescent protein published in 1996, derived from Aequorea victoria. It is reported to be a very rapidly-maturing weak dimer.
   3015..3488    -  misc_feature   sopC: sopC; centromere-like partitioning region of the bacterial F plasmid
   3564..4532    -  CDS            sopB: SOPB_ECOLI - Also known as B. Experimental evidence at protein level: Swiss-Prot protein existence level 1. Control of plasmid partitioning; required to recognize the cis-acting. Binds specifically with the DNA segment containing the sopC region. SopB is trans-acting. From Escherichia coli (strain K12).
   4532..5707    -  CDS            sopA: partitioning protein for the bacterial F plasmid; sopA
   6033..6283    -  misc_feature   incC: incC; incompatibility region of the bacterial F plasmid
   6286..7041    -  CDS            repE: replication initiation protein for the bacterial F plasmid; repE
   7132..7351    -  rep_origin     ori2: secondary origin of replication for the bacterial F plasmid; also known as oriS
   7427..8041    -  rep_origin     oriV: origin of replication for the bacterial F plasmid
   8439..8783    -  CDS            resD (fragment): REDF_ECOLI - Also known as D. Protein inferred from homology: Swiss-Prot protein existence level 3. Acts as a repressor of transcription and as a site-specific resolvase that cleaves at the RfsF site. From Escherichia coli (strain K12).
   8899..9001    +  promoter       cat promoter: promoter of the E. coli cat gene encoding chloramphenicol acetyltransferase
   9002..9658    +  CDS            cat: CAT_ECOLX - Experimental evidence at protein level: Swiss-Prot protein existence level 1. This enzyme is an effector of chloramphenicol resistance in bacteria. From Escherichia coli. This protein is used as a marker in many commonly used cloning vectors, such as pACYC184.
>Addgene plasmid #79550 | pNR284 | depositor full sequence | sequence record 148764 | pNR284 sequence 9671 bps
TAAGTGCCCATTCAGCCAGTATAACCAGATAAAAAAAATCCTTAGCTTTCGCTAAGGATGATTTCTGTCA
GCCAGGAAGGTATAACAGGAAAAATTAAAGGGGAGATAAAATCCCCCCTTTTTGGTTAACTCGAGGATTC
GAAAAGGTGAAATCTCCTTTCACGGCCCATTCCTCATGGATGGGCCGTTTATTTCCCCGAGCCAGACGTC
CACCATACCTTCGATATTCGCGCCCACTCTCCCATTAGTCGGAGTGGATGTGTTGCGATTGCCCGCTAGA
TCAATGTGCACGACACTGCTCGATCCGCTCGCACATTGCCCGCTAGATCAATGTGTACGTCGAGTGCGGT
ATTCCTCTGGGCCGGCCGGCTTGTCGACGACGGCGCACTCCGTCGTCAGGATCATCCGGGCCGTGGTGCG
GATCTAGCTACCAAGCCCATTTCTACCGTGACGGATCCTGGTGCAAAACCTTTCGCGGTATGGCATGATA
GCGCCATAGGTTAAAAGCCAGACATGAGGAGTGCGATGCAGTTTTCGCACTTGAGTCCACGGCTGATGCC
AACACAATTAACATCAGAATCAAGGTAAATGCTTTTTGCTTTTTTTGCGGGCTCACTAGGGAATGGCGTC
GTCCGTGACATTCTGTGCGGTCGGGGTTTGTACCGTACACCACTGAGTGCGCGGTGGTTGACCAGACAAA
CCACGACCAGCGGCTGTCTATGCCAGAAGTCGGTCAGGTCGGAGTCCTAGGCGAGTTTTTATTTCGTTTA
TTAGAATTAAGGTAACTAAAAAACTCCTTTCGTTCGCGCGACATGACATGCCGACACAATCTCCCTGCTC
AGAACTTTTCGGATCAAGCTATGAAAAACGCAAAGAGGGAACTAAACACTTGCAATAGCGCCAACCATGC
ACCATAGCCAGCCTGACAGTAGCCCGGCCGGCTTGTCGACGACGGCGGTCTCCGTCGTCAGGATCATCCG
GGCGCAGCTGAGAGCGACACAGTGTGAGGACGAGGGATGGCACAGCTGTCACCGGATGTGCTTTCCGGTC
TGATGAGTCCGTGAGGACGAAACAGCCTCTACAAATAATTTTGTTTAAGGTCGAAGCCGACCTATATTAA
GGAGGTCACTAATGAGTAAAGGAGAAGAACTTTTCACTGGAGTTGTCCCAATTCTTGTTGAATTAGATGG
TGATGTTAATGGGCACAAATTTTCTGTCAGTGGAGAGGGTGAAGGTGATGCAACATACGGAAAACTTACC
CTTAAATTTATTTGCACTACTGGAAAACTACCTGTTCCATGGCCAACACTTGTCACTACTTTCGGTTATG
GTGTTCAATGCTTTGCGAGATACCCAGATCATATGAAACAGCATGACTTTTTCAAGAGTGCCATGCCCGA
AGGTTATGTACAGGAAAGAACTATATTTTTCAAAGATGACGGGAACTACAAGACACGTGCTGAAGTCAAG
TTTGAAGGTGATACCCTTGTTAATAGAATCGAGTTAAAAGGTATTGATTTTAAAGAAGATGGAAACATTC
TTGGACACAAATTGGAATACAACTATAACTCACACAATGTATACATCATGGCAGACAAACAAAAGAATGG
AATCAAAGTTAACTTCAAAATTAGACACAACATTGAAGATGGAAGCGTTCAACTAGCAGACCATTATCAA
CAAAATACTCCAATTGGCGATGGCCCTGTCCTTTTACCAGACAACCATTACCTGTCCACACAATCTGCCC
TTTCGAAAGATCCCAACGAAAAGAGAGACCACATGGTCCTTCTTGAGTTTGTAACAGCTGCTGGGATTAC
ACATGGCATGGATGATCTCTACAAATAAGGAAACACAGAAAAAAGCCCGCACCTGACAGTGCGGGCTTTT
TTTTTCGACCAAAGGGTGCTTTATCAAGGGGAAGGCCTGTACTTGGGATGCTGGCGTTTAGTTTCTCGTT
TCTTCTTCTTTTAACGAGAGAAAACGAGGAACTAACTTGGGGTGCAGGTAGGCCATATTGTCTTCGGGGC
CCCACTCGTCGTGGTTTGTCTGGTCAACCACCGCGGTCTCAGTGGTGTACGGTACAAACCCCGACGAGGC
GATAAGCTCGGCAAGGCTGATTACGCCTGCTCGTGTGATGCCAACACAATTAACATCTCAATCAAGGTAA
ATGCTTTTTGCTTTTTTTGCCCGGATCTCCTTAGTGTAGGTTCCGACTCGCGCTTCGTCGACACAACTTT
TCGGATCAAGCTATGAAGGACGCAAAGAGGGAACTAAACACTTCGTCCCTGAGGCTGCAGTTCACACAGC
TAACACCACGTCGTCCCTATCTGCTGCCCTAGGTCTATGAGTGGTTGCTGGATAACTTTACGGGCATGCA
TAAGGCTCGTATAATATATTCAGGGAGACCACAACGGTTTCCCTCTACAAATAATTTTGTTTAACTTTCT
GAATCAATCGGCGGCGGTACGATCGCACGCCCCATGAAAGGAGTTTTTTAGTTACCTTAATTGAAATAAA
CGAAATAAAAACTCGCCAGATCGACAGGTAGACCAGGTGCGGTGCGAATACGAGTCGTAGTTAGTTCCTC
GTTTTCTCTCGTTGGAAGAAGAAGAAACGAGAAACTAAAGCAATGCTGGTCTGGCTATGACTGCCTCACT
CCTAGGGTGTAATAGGCACTAAAAGAGTGATATGGCACGCGCATGTGGAACGCCGTTAGAGGGTTGCTGA
GCCATCGTGGTCCTTAGACTCGGGAAAAACAAAAACCCGCCGAAGCGGGTTAAGTGCGGGGCGGCTAGCC
CGCCACCTAAGTTATGAGTCAGGAAAAAAGGCGACAGAGTAATCTGTCGCCTTTTTTCTTTGCTTGCTTT
GTAATCACTCGATGACCAAAAGTAAAAACCCGCCGAAGCGGGTTTTTACGTAAAACAGGTGAAACTGACG
CTAGCCGGTCACATGTCAATACTTGCCCTTGACAGGCATTGATGGAATCGTAGTCTCACGCTGATAGTCT
GATCGACAATACAAGTGGGACCGTGGTCCCAGACCGATAATCAGACCGACAACACGAGTGGGATCGTGGT
CCCAGACTAATAATCAGACCGACGATACGAGTGGGACCGTGGTCCCAGACTAATAATCAGACCGACGATA
CGAGTGGGACCGTGGTTCCAGACTAATAATCAGACCGACGATACGAGTGGGACCGTGGTCCCAGACTAAT
AATCAGACCGACGATACGAGTGGGACCATGGTCCCAGACTAATAATCAGACCGACGATACGAGTGGGACC
GTGGTCCCAGTCTGATTATCAGACCGACGATACGAGTGGGACCGTGGTCCCAGACTAATAATCAGACCGA
CGATACGAGTGGGACCGTGGTCCCAGACTAATAATCAGACCGACGATACGAGTGGGACCGTGGTCCCAGT
CTGATTATCAGACCGACGATACAAGTGGAACAGTGGGCCCAGAGAGAATATTCAGGCCAGTTATGCTTTC
TGGCCTGTAACAAAGGACATTAAGTAAAGACAGATAAACGTAGACTAAAACGTGGTCGCATCAGGGTGCT
GGCTTTTCAAGTTCCTTAAGAATGGCCTCAATTTTCTCTATACACTCAGTTGGAACACGGGACCTGTCCA
GGTTAAGCACCATTTTATCGCCCTTATACAATACTGTCGCTCCAGGAGCAAACTGATGTCGTGAGCTTAA
ACTAGTTCTTGATGCAGATGACGTTTTAAGCACAGAAGTTAAAAGAGTGATAACTTCTTCAGCTTCAAAT
ATCACCCCAGCTTTTTTCTGCTCATGAAGGTTAGATGCCTGCTGCTTAAGTAATTCCTCTTTATCTGTAA
AGGCTTTTTGAAGTGCATCACCTGACCGGGCAGATAGTTCACCGGGGTGAGAAAAAAGAGCAACAACTGA
TTTAGGCAATTTGGCGGTGTTGATACAGCGGGTAATAATCTTACGTGAAATATTTTCCGCATCAGCCAGC
GCAGAAATATTTCCAGCAAATTCATTCTGCAATCGGCTTGCATAACGCTGACCACGTTCATAAGCACTTG
TTGGGCGATAATCGTTACCCAATCTGGATAATGCAGCCATCTGCTCATCATCCAGCTCGCCAACCAGAAC
ACGATAATCACTTTCGGTAAGTGCAGCAGCTTTACGACGGCGACTCCCATCGGCAATTTCTATGACACCA
GATACTCTTCGACCGAACGCCGGTGTCTGTTGACCAGTCAGTAGAAAAGAAGGGATGAGATCATCCAGTG
CGTCCTCAGTAAGCAGCTCCTGGTCACGTTCATTACCTGACCATACCCGAGAGGTCTTCTCAACACTATC
ACCCCGGAGCACTTCAAGAGTAAACTTCACATCCCGACCACATACAGGCAAAGTAATGGCATTACCGCGA
GCCATTACTCCTACGCGCGCAATTAACGAATCCACCATCGGGGCAGCTGGTGTCGATAACGAAGTATCTT
CAACCGGTTGAGTATTGAGCGTATGTTTTGGAATAACAGGCGCACGCTTCATTATCTAATCTCCCAGCGT
GGTTTAATCAGACGATCGAAAATTTCATTGCAGACAGGTTCCCAAATAGAAAGAGCATTTCTCCAGGCAC
CAGTTGAAGAGCGTTGATCAATGGCCTGTTCAAAAACAGTTCTCATCCGGATCTGACCTTTACCAACTTC
ATCCGTTTCACGTACAACATTTTTTAGAACCATGCTTCCCCAGGCATCCCGAATTTGCTCCTCCATCCAC
GGGGACTGAGAGCCATTACTATTGCTGTATTTGGTAAGCAAAATACGTACATCAGGCTCGAACCCTTTAA
GATCAACGTTCTTGAGCAGATCACGAAGCATATCGAAAAACTGCAGTGCGGAGGTGTAGTCAAACAACTC
AGCAGGCGTGGGAACAATCAGCACATCAGCAGCACATACGACATTAATCGTGCCGATACCCAGGTTAGGC
GCGCTGTCAATAACTATGACATCATAGTCATGAGCAACAGTTTCAATGGCCAGTCGGAGCATCAGGTGTG
GATCGGTGGGCAGTTTACCTTCATCAAATTTGCCCATTAACTCAGTTTCAATACGGTGCAGAGCCAGACA
GGAAGGAATAATGTCAAGCCCCGGCCAGCAAGTGGGCTTTATTGCATAAGTGACATCGTCCTTTTCCCCA
AGATAGAAAGGCAGGAGAGTGTCTTCTGCATGAATATGAAGATCTGGTACCCATCCGTGATACATTGAGG
CTGTTCCCTGGGGGTCGTTACCTTCCACGAGCAAAACACGTAGCCCCTTCAGAGCCAGATCCTGAGCAAG
ATGAACAGAAACTGAGGTTTTGTAAACGCCACCTTTATGGGCAGCAACCCCGATCACCGGTGGAAATACG
TCTTCAGCACGTCGCAATCGCGTACCAAACACATCACGCATATGATTAATTTGTTCAATTGTATAACCAA
CACGTTGCTCAACCCGTCCTCGAATTTCCATATCCGGGTGCGGTAGTCGCCCTGCTTTCTCGGCATCTCT
GATAGCCTGAGAAGAAACCCCAACTAAATCCGCTGCTTCACCTATTCTCCAGCGCCGGGTTATTTTCCTC
GCTTCCGGGCTGTCATCATTAAACTGTGCAATGGCGATAGCCTTCGTCATTTCATGACCAGCGTTTATGC
ACTGGTTAAGTGTTTCCATGAGTTTCATTCTGAACATCCTTTAATCATTGCTTTGCGTTTTTTTATTAAA
TCTTGCAATTTACTGCAAAGCAACAACAAAATCGCAAAGTCATCAAAAAACCGCAAAGTTGTTTAAAATA
AGAGCAACACTACAAAAGGAGATAAGAAGAGCACATACCTCAGTCACTTATTATCACTAGCGCTCGCCGC
AGCCGTGTAACCGAGCATAGCGAGCGAACTGGCGAGGAAGCAAAGAAGAACTGTTCTGTCAGATAGCTCT
TACGCTCAGCGCAAGAAGAAATATCCACCGTGGGAAAAACTCCAGGTAGAGGTACACACGCGGATAGCCA
ATTCAGAGTAATAAACTGTGATAATCAACCCTCATCAATGATGACGAACTAACCCCCGATATCAGGTCAC
ATGACGAAGGGAAAGAGAAGGAAATCAACTGTGACAAACTGCCCTCAAATTTGGCTTCCTTAAAAATTAC
AGTTCAAAAAGTATGAGAAAATCCATGCAGGCTGAAGGAAACAGCAAAACTGTGACAAATTACCCTCAGT
AGGTCAGAACAAATGTGACGAACCACCCTCAAATCTGTGACAGATAACCCTCAGACTATCCTGTCGTCAT
GGAAGTGATATCGCGGAAGGAAAATACGATATGAGTCGTCTGGCGGCCTTTCTTTTTCTCAATGTATGAG
AGGCGCATTGGAGTTCTGCTGTTGATCTCATTAACACAGACCTGCAGGAAGCGGCGGCGGAAGTCAGGCA
TACGCTGGTAACTTTGAGGCAGCTGGTAACGCTCTATGATCCAGTCGATTTTCAGAGAGACGATGCCTGA
GCCATCCGGCTTACGATACTGACACAGGGATTCGTATAAACGCATGGCATACGGATTGGTGATTTCTTTT
GTTTCACTAAGCCGAAACTGCGTAAACCGGTTCTGTAACCCGATAAAGAAGGGAATGAGATATGGGTTGA
TATGTACACTGTAAAGCCCTCTGGATGGACTGTGCGCACGTTTGATAAACCAAGGAAAAGATTCATAGCC
TTTTTCATCGCCGGCATCCTCTTCAGGGCGATAAAAAACCACTTCCTTCCCCGCGAAACTCTTCAATGCC
TGCCGTATATCCTTACTGGCTTCCGCAGAGGTCAATCCGAATATTTCAGCATATTTAGCAACATGGATCT
CGCAGATACCGTCATGTTCCTGTAGGGTGCCATCAGATTTTCTGATCTGGTCAACGAACAGATACAGCAT
ACGTTTTTGATCCCGGGAGAGACTATATGCCGCCTCAGTGAGGTCGTTTGACTGGACGATTCGCGGGCTA
TTTTTACGTTTCTTGTGATTGATAACCGCTGTTTCCGCCATGACAGATCCATGTGAAGTGTGACAAGTTT
TTAGATTGTCACACTAAATAAAAAAGAGTCAATAAGCAGGGATAACTTTGTGAAAAAACAGCTTCTTCTG
AGGGCAATTTGTCACAGGGTTAAGGGCAATTTGTCACAGACAGGACTGTCATTTGAGGGTGATTTGTCAC
ACTGAAAGGGCAATTTGTCACAACACCTTCTCTAGAACCAGCATGGATAAAGGCCTACAAGGCGCTCTAA
AAAAGAAGATCTAAAAACTATAAAAAAAATAATTATAAAAATATCCCCGTGGATAAGTGGATAACCCCAA
GGGAAGTTTTTTCAGGCATCGTGTGTAAGCAGAATATATAAGTGCTGTTCCCTGGTGCTTCCTCGCTCAC
TCGACCGGGAGGGTTCGAGAAGGGGGGGCACCCCCCTTCGGCGTGCGCGGTCACGCGCACAGGGCGCAGC
CCTGGTTAAAAACAAGGTTTATAAATATTGGTTTAAAAGCAGGTTAAAAGACAGGTTAGCGGTGGCCGAA
AAACGGGCGGAAACCCTTGCAAATGCTGGATTTTCTGCCTGTGGACAGCCCCTCAAATGTCAATAGGTGC
GCCCCTCATCTGTCAGCACTCTGCCCCTCAAGTGTCAAGGATCGCGCCCCTCATCTGTCAGTAGTCGCGC
CCCTCAAGTGTCAATACCGCAGGGCACTTATCCCCAGGCTTGTCCACATCATCTGTGGGAAACTCGCGTA
AAATCAGGCGTTTTCGCCGATTTGCGAGGCTGGCCAGCTCCACGTCGCCGGCCGAAATCGAGCCTGCCCC
TCATCTGTCAACGCCGCGCCGGGTGAGTCGGCCCCTCAAGTGTCAACGTCCGCCCCTCATCTGTCAGTGA
GGGCCAAGTTTTCCGCGAGGTATCCACAACGCCGGCGGCCGGCCGCGGTGTCTCGCACACGGCTTCGACG
GCGTTTCTGGCGCGTTTGCAGGGCCATAGACGGCCGCCAGCCCAGCGGCGAGGGCAACCAGCCGAGGGCT
TCGCCCTGTCGCTCGACTGCGGCGAGCACTACTGGCTGTAAAAGGACAGACCACATCATGGTTCTGTGTT
CATTAGGTTGTTCTGTCCATTGCTGACATAATCCGCTCCACTTCAACGTAACACCGCACGAAGATTTCTA
TTGTTCCTGAAGGCATATTCAAATCGTTTTCGTTACCGCTTGCAGGCATCATGACAGAACACTACTTCCT
ATAAACGCTACACAGGCTCCTGAGATTAATAATGCGGATCTCTACGATAATGGGAGATTTTCCCGACTGT
TTCGTTCGCTTCTCAGTGGATAACAGCCAGCTTCTCTGTTTAACAGACAAAAACAGCATATCCACTCAGT
TCCACATTTCCATATAAAGGCCAAGGCATTTATTCTCAGGATAATTGTTTCAGCATCGCAACCGCATCAG
ACTCCGGCATCGCAAACTGCACCCGGTGCCGGGCAGCCACATCCAGCGCAAAAACCTTCGTGTAGACTTC
CGTTGAACTGATGGACTTATGTCCCATCAGGCTTTGCAGAACTTTCAGCGGTATACCGGCATACAGCATG
TGCATCGCATAGGAATGGCGGAACGTATGTGGTGTGACCGGAACAGAGAACGTCACACCGTCAGCAGCAG
CGGCGGCAACCGCCTCCCCAATCCAGGTCCTGACCGTTCTGTCCGTCACTTCCCAGATCCGCGCTTTCTC
TGTCCTTCCTGTGCGACGGTTACGCCGCTCCATGAGCTTATCGCGAATAAATACCTGTGACGGAAGATCA
CTTCGCAGAATAAATAAATCCTGGTGTCCCTGTTGATACCGGGAAGCCCTGGGCCAACTTTTGGCGAAAA
TGAGACGTTGATCGGCACGTAAGAGGTTCCAACTTTCACCATAATGAAATAAGATCACTACCGGGCGTAT
TTTTTGAGTTATCGAGATTTTCAGGAGCTAAGGAAGCTAAAATGGAGAAAAAAATCACTGGATATACCAC
CGTTGATATATCCCAATGGCATCGTAAAGAACATTTTGAGGCATTTCAGTCAGTTGCTCAATGTACCTAT
AACCAGACCGTTCAGCTGGATATTACGGCCTTTTTAAAGACCGTAAAGAAAAATAAGCACAAGTTTTATC
CGGCCTTTATTCACATTCTTGCCCGCCTGATGAATGCTCATCCGGAATTTCGTATGGCAATGAAAGACGG
TGAGCTGGTGATATGGGATAGTGTTCACCCTTGTTACACCGTTTTCCATGAGCAAACTGAAACGTTTTCA
TCGCTCTGGAGTGAATACCACGACGATTTCCGGCAGTTTCTACACATATATTCGCAAGATGTGGCGTGTT
ACGGTGAAAACCTGGCCTATTTCCCTAAAGGGTTTATTGAGAATATGTTTTTCGTCTCAGCCAATCCCTG
GGTGAGTTTCACCAGTTTTGATTTAAACGTGGCCAATATGGACAACTTCTTCGCCCCCGTTTTCACCATG
GGCAAATATTATACGCAAGGCGACAAGGTGCTGATGCCGCTGGCGATTCAGGTTCATCATGCCGTTTGTG
ATGGCTTCCATGTCGGCAGAATGCTTAATGAATTACAACAGTACTGCGATGAGTGGCAGGGCGGGGCGTA
AGACGTCTAAG
