>Addgene plasmid #79550 | pNR284 | addgene partial sequence | sequence record 151396 | GFP-R 5'-CCATCTAATTCAACAAGAATTGGGACAAC-3'
AGGCTGTTTCGTCCTCACGGACTCATCAGACCGGAAAGCACATCCGGTGACAGCTGTGCCATCCCTCGTC
CTCACACTGTGTCGCTCTCAGCTGCGCCCGGATGATCCTGACGACGGAGACCGCCGTCGTCGACAAGCCG
GCCGGGCTACTGTCAGGCTGGCTATGGTGCATGGTTGGCGCTATTGCAAGTGTTTAGTTCCCTCTTTGCG
TTTTTCATAGCTTGATCCGAAAAGTTCTGAGCAGGGAGATTGTGTC
