>Addgene plasmid #79550 | pNR284 | addgene partial sequence | sequence record 151470 | pAE03_1 5'-GTTACAAACTCAAGAAGGACC-3'
AGTATTTTGTTGATAATGGTCTGCTAGTTGAACGCTTCCATCTTCAATGTTGTGTCTAATTTTGAAGTTA
ACTTTGATTCCATTCTTTTGTTTGTCTGCCATGATGTATACATTGTGTGAGTTATAGTTGTATTCCAATT
TGTGTCCAAGAATGTTTCCATCTTCTTTAAAATCAATACCTTTTAACTCGATTCTATTAACAAGGGTATC
ACCTTCAAACTTGACTTCAGCACGTGTCTTGTAGTTCCCGT
